Addgene plasmid #197008: pCDNA4/TO-GFP-SPOP (WT)
Purpose: Mammalian inducible expression vector for GFP-tagged SPOP
Depositing lab: Tanja Mittag. Depositing organization: St. Jude Children's Research Hospital. Publication: Reduction of oligomer size modulates the competition between cluster formation and phase separation of the tumor suppressor SPOP. Sabri N, Cuneo MJ, Marzahn MR, Lee J, Bouchard JJ, Gullulu O, Vaithiyalingam S, Borgia MB, Schmit J, Mittag T. J Biol Chem. 2023 Dec;299(12):105427. doi: 10.1016/j.jbc.2023.105427. Epub 2023 Nov 4. PubMed 37926283.
Backbone
  Vector backbone: pcDNA4/TO/myc
  Vector type: Mammalian Expression
Growth in bacteria
  Bacterial resistance: Ampicillin, 100 μg/mL
  Growth temperature: 37°C
  Growth strain: DH5alpha
  Copy number: High Copy
Gene/Insert
  Gene/Insert name: SPOP
  Species: M. musculus (mouse)
  Entrez Gene: Spop (a.k.a. Pcif1, TEF2)
  Tag / fusion protein: GFP (N terminal on insert)
  Mutation: -
  Cloning method: Restriction Enzyme; 5′ cloning site unknown (unknown if destroyed); 3′ cloning site unknown (unknown if destroyed)
Terms and licenses: Academic/Nonprofit Terms; Industry Terms: Not Available to Industry
How to cite: pCDNA4/TO-GFP-SPOP (WT) was a gift from Tanja Mittag (Addgene plasmid # 197008 ; http://n2t.net/addgene:197008 ; RRID:Addgene_197008)
