[The description below was written by a language model from this plasmid's Addgene catalogue record and pLannotate feature annotations shown in this document.]
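Description:
pCDNA4/TO-GFP-SPOP (WT) is a tetracycline-inducible mammalian expression plasmid of about 7 kb, built on the pcDNA4/TO/myc backbone. It is propagated in E. coli as a high-copy plasmid through a ColE1/pUC-type origin with ampicillin selection (AmpR under its own bla promoter), and it also carries an f1 phage origin. For selection in mammalian cells there is a Zeocin/bleomycin resistance cassette: the Sh ble gene is preceded by both the SV40 early promoter and the bacterial EM7 promoter and followed by an SV40 polyadenylation signal, so the marker can be expressed in either host.

The expression cassette uses the human CMV immediate-early enhancer and promoter, followed directly by two short elements that the annotation software matched to tet operator-containing promoters. These correspond to the tandem tet operator sites of the "TO" design. In cells that express the Tet repressor, the repressor occupies these sites and blocks transcription until tetracycline or doxycycline is added; in cells lacking the repressor, expression would be constitutive.

The payload is wild-type SPOP fused at its N terminus to a green fluorescent protein, which the annotation identifies as the Emerald variant, and the cassette ends with a bGH polyadenylation signal. The catalogue lists the insert as mouse Spop, whereas the automated annotation matched the coding sequence to the human SPOP protein entry; the record alone does not resolve this. A backbone myc tag is not annotated.

SPOP is the substrate adaptor of a cullin-3-RING E3 ubiquitin ligase. The construct allows inducible expression and fluorescence imaging of SPOP in mammalian cells, consistent with the associated study of SPOP oligomerisation, cluster formation and phase separation.
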