Features (pLannotate 1.2.2; 23 found; start..end, strand, type, name):
    414..743     +  promoter       SV40 promoter: SV40 enhancer and early promoter
    791..838     +  promoter       EM7 promoter: synthetic bacterial promoter&nbsp
    857..1231    +  CDS            BleoR: antibiotic-binding protein; Sh ble from Streptoalloteichus hindustanus; confers resistance to bleomycin, phleomycin, and Zeocin™
   1241..1366    +  CDS            ble (fragment): BLE_KLEPN - Experimental evidence at protein level: Swiss-Prot protein existence level 1. Binding protein with a strong affinity to the bleomycin family of antibiotics. Binds to CL990; an antimitotic-antibiotic compound. From Klebsiella pneumoniae.
   1361..1482    +  polyA_signal   SV40 poly(A) signal: SV40 polyadenylation signal
   1555..1571    -  protein_bind   lac operator: The lac repressor binds to the lac operator to inhibit transcription in E. coli. This inhibition can be relieved by adding lactose or isopropyl-β-D-thiogalactopyranoside (IPTG). lac repressor encoded by lacI
   1579..1609    -  promoter       lac promoter: promoter for the E. coli lac operon
   1624..1645    -  protein_bind   CAP binding site: CAP binding activates transcription in the presence of cAMP. E. coli catabolite activator protein
   1658..1750    -  CDS            lacI (fragment): lac repressor; lacI; The lac repressor binds to the lac operator to inhibit transcription in E. coli. This inhibition can be relieved by adding lactose or isopropyl-β-D-thiogalactopyranoside (IPTG).
   1933..2521    -  rep_origin     ori: high-copy-number ColE1/pMB1/pBR322/pUC origin of replication
   2692..3552    -  CDS            AmpR: β-lactamase; bla; confers resistance to ampicillin, carbenicillin, and related antibiotics
   3553..3657    -  promoter       AmpR promoter: bla
   3716..3768    -  misc_feature   bom (fragment): basis of mobility region from pBR322
   3923..4302    +  enhancer       CMV enhancer: human cytomegalovirus immediate early enhancer
   4303..4506    +  promoter       CMV promoter: human cytomegalovirus (CMV) immediate early promoter
   4508..4527    +  promoter       PLtetO-1 promoter (fragment): modified phage lambda PL promoter with tet operator sites (Lutz and Bujard, 1997)
   4529..4548    +  promoter       PLtetO-1 promoter (fragment): modified phage lambda PL promoter with tet operator sites (Lutz and Bujard, 1997)
   4556..4589    +  promoter       TRE3GV promoter (fragment): 3rd-generation Tet-responsive promoter that can be activated by binding of Tet-On® 3G, optimized for retroviral and lentiviral vectors
   4725..5441    +  CDS            Emerald: Emerald is a basic (constitutively fluorescent) green fluorescent protein published in 1998, derived from Aequorea victoria. It is reported to be a very rapidly-maturing weak dimer.
   5451..6572    +  CDS            SPOP: SPOP_HUMAN - Experimental evidence at protein level: Swiss-Prot protein existence level 1. Component of a cullin-RING-based BCR (BTB-CUL3-RBX1) E3 ubiquitin-protein ligase complex that mediates the ubiquitination of target proteins, leading most often to their proteasomal degradation. In complex with CUL3, involved in ubiquitination and proteasomal degradation of BRMS1, DAXX, PDX1/IPF1, GLI2 and GLI3. In complex with CUL3, involved in ubiquitination of MACROH2A1 and BMI1; this does not lead to their proteasomal degradation. Inhibits transcriptional activation of PDX1/IPF1 targets, such as insu
   6697..6921    +  polyA_signal   bGH poly(A) signal: bovine growth hormone polyadenylation signal
   6925..6946    +  promoter       SV40 promoter (fragment): SV40 enhancer and early promoter
   6967..400     +  rep_origin     f1 ori (across the origin) (sequence partly withheld): f1 bacteriophage origin of replication; arrow indicates direction of (+) strand synthesis
>Addgene plasmid #197008 | pCDNA4/TO-GFP-SPOP (WT) | addgene full sequence | sequence record 389608 | Addgene NGS Result
[95 nt withheld, positions 1-95]
C
[91 nt withheld, positions 97-187]
A
[49 nt withheld, positions 189-237]
CCTTTGACGTTGGAGTCCACGTTCTTT
[37 nt withheld, positions 265-301]
ACCCTATCTCGGTCTATTCTTTTGATTTATAAGGGATTTTGCCGATTTCGGCCTATTGGTTAAAAAATGA
GCTGATTTAACAAAAATTTAACGCGAATTAATTCTGTGGAATGTGTGTCAGTTAGGGTGTGGAAAGTCCC
CAGGCTCCCCAGCAGGCAGAAGTATGCAAAGCATGCATCTCAATTAGTCAGCAACCAGGTGTGGAAAGTC
CCCAGGCTCCCCAGCAGGCAGAAGTATGCAAAGCATGCATCTCAATTAGTCAGCAACCATAGTCCCGCCC
CTAACTCCGCCCATCCCGCCCCTAACTCCGCCCAGTTCCGCCCATTCTCCGCCCCATGGCTGACTAATTT
TTTTTATTTATGCAGAGGCCGAGGCCGCCTCTGCCTCTGAGCTATTCCAGAAGTAGTGAGGAGGCTTTTT
TGGAGGCCTAGGCTTTTGCAAAAAGCTCCCGGGAGCTTGTATATCCATTTTCGGATCTGATCAGCACGTG
TTGACAATTAATCATCGGCATAGTATATCGGCATAGTATAATACGACAAGGTGAGGAACTAAACCATGGC
CAAGTTGACCAGTGCCGTTCCGGTGCTCACCGCGCGCGACGTCGCCGGAGCGGTCGAGTTCTGGACCGAC
CGGCTCGGGTTCTCCCGGGACTTCGTGGAGGACGACTTCGCCGGTGTGGTCCGGGACGACGTGACCCTGT
TCATCAGCGCGGTCCAGGACCAGGTGGTGCCGGACAACACCCTGGCCTGGGTGTGGGTGCGCGGCCTGGA
CGAGCTGTACGCCGAGTGGTCGGAGGTCGTGTCCACGAACTTCCGGGACGCCTCCGGGCCGGCCATGACC
GAGATCGGCGAGCAGCCGTGGGGGCGGGAGTTCGCCCTGCGCGACCCGGCCGGCAACTGCGTGCACTTCG
TGGCCGAGGAGCAGGACTGACACGTGCTACGAGATTTCGATTCCACCGCCGCCTTCTATGAAAGGTTGGG
CTTCGGAATCGTTTTCCGGGACGCCGGCTGGATGATCCTCCAGCGCGGGGATCTCATGCTGGAGTTCTTC
GCCCACCCCAACTTGTTTATTGCAGCTTATAATGGTTACAAATAAAGCAATAGCATCACAAATTTCACAA
ATAAAGCATTTTTTTCACTGCATTCTAGTTGTGGTTTGTCCAAACTCATCAATGTATCTTATCATGTCTG
TATACCGTCGACCTCTAGCTAGAGCTTGGCGTAATCATGGTCATAGCTGTTTCCTGTGTGAAATTGTTAT
CCGCTCACAATTCCACACAACATACGAGCCGGAAGCATAAAGTGTAAAGCCTGGGGTGCCTAATGAGTGA
GCTAACTCACATTAATTGCGTTGCGCTCACTGCCCGCTTTCCAGTCGGGAAACCTGTCGTGCCAGCTGCA
TTAATGAATCGGCCAACGCGCGGGGAGAGGCGGTTTGCGTATTGGGCGCTCTTCCGCTTCCTCGCTCACT
GACTCGCTGCGCTCGGTCGTTCGGCTGCGGCGAGCGGTATCAGCTCACTCAAAGGCGGTAATACGGTTAT
CCACAGAATCAGGGGATAACGCAGGAAAGAACATGTGAGCAAAAGGCCAGCAAAAGGCCAGGAACCGTAA
AAAGGCCGCGTTGCTGGCGTTTTTCCATAGGCTCCGCCCCCCTGACGAGCATCACAAAAATCGACGCTCA
AGTCAGAGGTGGCGAAACCCGACAGGACTATAAAGATACCAGGCGTTTCCCCCTGGAAGCTCCCTCGTGC
GCTCTCCTGTTCCGACCCTGCCGCTTACCGGATACCTGTCCGCCTTTCTCCCTTCGGGAAGCGTGGCGCT
TTCTCATAGCTCACGCTGTAGGTATCTCAGTTCGGTGTAGGTCGTTCGCTCCAAGCTGGGCTGTGTGCAC
GAACCCCCCGTTCAGCCCGACCGCTGCGCCTTATCCGGTAACTATCGTCTTGAGTCCAACCCGGTAAGAC
ACGACTTATCGCCACTGGCAGCAGCCACTGGTAACAGGATTAGCAGAGCGAGGTATGTAGGCGGTGCTAC
AGAGTTCTTGAAGTGGTGGCCTAACTACGGCTACACTAGAAGAACAGTATTTGGTATCTGCGCTCTGCTG
AAGCCAGTTACCTTCGGAAAAAGAGTTGGTAGCTCTTGATCCGGCAAACAAACCACCGCTGGTAGCGGTG
GTTTTTTTGTTTGCAAGCAGCAGATTACGCGCAGAAAAAAAGGATCTCAAGAAGATCCTTTGATCTTTTC
TACGGGGTCTGACGCTCAGTGGAACGAAAACTCACGTTAAGGGATTTTGGTCATGAGATTATCAAAAAGG
ATCTTCACCTAGATCCTTTTAAATTAAAAATGAAGTTTTAAATCAATCTAAAGTATATATGAGTAAACTT
GGTCTGACAGTTACCAATGCTTAATCAGTGAGGCACCTATCTCAGCGATCTGTCTATTTCGTTCATCCAT
AGTTGCCTGACTCCCCGTCGTGTAGATAACTACGATACGGGAGGGCTTACCATCTGGCCCCAGTGCTGCA
ATGATACCGCGAGACCCACGCTCACCGGCTCCAGATTTATCAGCAATAAACCAGCCAGCCGGAAGGGCCG
AGCGCAGAAGTGGTCCTGCAACTTTATCCGCCTCCATCCAGTCTATTAATTGTTGCCGGGAAGCTAGAGT
AAGTAGTTCGCCAGTTAATAGTTTGCGCAACGTTGTTGCCATTGCTACAGGCATCGTGGTGTCACGCTCG
TCGTTTGGTATGGCTTCATTCAGCTCCGGTTCCCAACGATCAAGGCGAGTTACATGATCCCCCATGTTGT
GCAAAAAAGCGGTTAGCTCCTTCGGTCCTCCGATCGTTGTCAGAAGTAAGTTGGCCGCAGTGTTATCACT
CATGGTTATGGCAGCACTGCATAATTCTCTTACTGTCATGCCATCCGTAAGATGCTTTTCTGTGACTGGT
GAGTACTCAACCAAGTCATTCTGAGAATAGTGTATGCGGCGACCGAGTTGCTCTTGCCCGGCGTCAATAC
GGGATAATACCGCGCCACATAGCAGAACTTTAAAAGTGCTCATCATTGGAAAACGTTCTTCGGGGCGAAA
ACTCTCAAGGATCTTACCGCTGTTGAGATCCAGTTCGATGTAACCCACTCGTGCACCCAACTGATCTTCA
GCATCTTTTACTTTCACCAGCGTTTCTGGGTGAGCAAAAACAGGAAGGCAAAATGCCGCAAAAAAGGGAA
TAAGGGCGACACGGAAATGTTGAATACTCATACTCTTCCTTTTTCAATATTATTGAAGCATTTATCAGGG
TTATTGTCTCATGAGCGGATACATATTTGAATGTATTTAGAAAAATAAACAAATAGGGGTTCCGCGCACA
TTTCCCCGAAAAGTGCCACCTGACGTCGACGGATCGGGAGATCTCCCGATCCCCTATGGTGCACTCTCAG
TACAATCTGCTCTGATGCCGCATAGTTAAGCCAGTATCTGCTCCCTGCTTGTGTGTTGGAGGTCGCTGAG
TAGTGCGCGAGCAAAATTTAAGCTACAACAAGGCAAGGCTTGACCGACAATTGCATGAAGAATCTGCTTA
GGGTTAGGCGTTTTGCGCTGCTTCGCGATGTACGGGCCAGATATACGCGTTGACATTGATTATTGACTAG
TTATTAATAGTAATCAATTACGGGGTCATTAGTTCATAGCCCATATATGGAGTTCCGCGTTACATAACTT
ACGGTAAATGGCCCGCCTGGCTGACCGCCCAACGACCCCCGCCCATTGACGTCAATAATGACGTATGTTC
CCATAGTAACGCCAATAGGGACTTTCCATTGACGTCAATGGGTGGAGTATTTACGGTAAACTGCCCACTT
GGCAGTACATCAAGTGTATCATATGCCAAGTACGCCCCCTATTGACGTCAATGACGGTAAATGGCCCGCC
TGGCATTATGCCCAGTACATGACCTTATGGGACTTTCCTACTTGGCAGTACATCTACGTATTAGTCATCG
CTATTACCATGGTGATGCGGTTTTGGCAGTACATCAATGGGCGTGGATAGCGGTTTGACTCACGGGGATT
TCCAAGTCTCCACCCCATTGACGTCAATGGGAGTTTGTTTTGGCACCAAAATCAACGGGACTTTCCAAAA
TGTCGTAACAACTCCGCCCCATTGACGCAAATGGGCGGTAGGCGTGTACGGTGGGAGGTCTATATAAGCA
GAGCTCTCCCTATCAGTGATAGAGATCTCCCTATCAGTGATAGAGATCGTCGACGAGCTCGTTTAGTGAA
CCGTCAGATCGCCTGGAGACGCCATCCACGCTGTTTTGACCTCCATAGAAGACACCGGGACCGATCCAGC
CTCCGGACTCTAGCGTTTAAACTTAAGCTTGGTACCGAGCTCGGATCCACTAGTCCAGTGTGGTGGAATT
CTGCAGATATCCAATGGTGAGCAAGGGCGAGGAGCTGTTCACCGGGGTGGTGCCCATCCTGGTCGAGCTG
GACGGCGACGTAAACGGCCACAAGTTCAGCGTGTCCGGCGAGGGCGAGGGCGATGCCACCTACGGCAAGC
TGACCCTGAAGTTCATCTGCACCACCGGCAAGCTGCCCGTGCCCTGGCCCACCCTCGTGACCACCTTCAC
CTACGGCGTGCAGTGCTTCGCCCGCTACCCCGACCACATGAAGCAGCACGACTTCTTCAAGTCCGCCATG
CCCGAAGGCTACGTCCAGGAGCGCACCATCTTCTTCAAGGACGACGGCAACTACAAGACCCGCGCCGAGG
TGAAGTTCGAGGGCGACACCCTGGTGAACCGCATCGAGCTGAAGGGCATCGACTTCAAGGAGGACGGCAA
CATCCTGGGGCACAAGCTGGAGTACAACTACAACAGCCACAAGGTCTATATCACCGCCGACAAGCAGAAG
AACGGCATCAAGGTGAACTTCAAGACCCGCCACAACATCGAGGACGGCAGCGTGCAGCTCGCCGACCACT
ACCAGCAGAACACCCCCATCGGCGACGGCCCCGTGCTGCTGCCCGACAACCACTACCTGAGCACCCAGTC
CGCCCTGAGCAAAGACCCCAACGAGAAGCGCGATCACATGGTCCTGCTGGAGTTCGTGACCGCCGCCGGG
ATCACTCTCGGCATGGACGAGCTGTACAAGAGATATCCAATGTCAAGGGTTCCAAGTCCTCCACCTCCGG
CAGAAATGTCGAGTGGTCCCGTTGCCGAGAGCTGGTGCTATACACAGATCAAGGTAGTGAAGTTCTCCTA
CATGTGGACCATCAATAACTTTAGTTTTTGCCGGGAGGAAATGGGTGAAGTCATAAAAAGTTCAACTTTT
TCATCAGGAGCCAATGATAAACTGAAATGGTGTTTGCGAGTAAACCCGAAAGGGCTAGATGAAGAAAGCA
AAGATTACCTGTCGCTTTACCTGTTGTTGGTCAGCTGTCCAAAGAGTGAAGTTCGGGCAAAGTTCAAGTT
CTCCATCCTGAATGCCAAGGGAGAAGAAACCAAAGCTATGGAGAGTCAGCGAGCTTATAGGTTCGTGCAA
GGCAAAGACTGGGGATTCAAAAAATTCATCCGCAGAGATTTTCTCTTGGACGAGGCCAATGGGCTTCTCC
CTGATGACAAGCTCACCCTCTTCTGTGAGGTGAGTGTAGTACAAGACTCTGTCAATATTTCTGGGCAGAA
TACTATGAACATGGTAAAGGTTCCTGAATGCCGGTTGGCAGATGAGTTAGGAGGGCTGTGGGAGAACTCT
CGATTCACCGACTGCTGCTTGTGTGTGGCTGGTCAAGAATTCCAGGCTCACAAGGCTATCTTAGCAGCTC
GGTCTCCAGTCTTCAGTGCCATGTTTGAACATGAAATGGAGGAGAGCAAAAAGAATCGGGTTGAGATTAA
CGACGTGGAGCCTGAGGTGTTTAAGGAGATGATGTGCTTCATCTACACGGGGAAGGCGCCGAACCTCGAC
AAGATGGCTGACGACTTGCTGGCAGCTGCCGATAAGTACGCCCTGGAGCGTCTGAAGGTCATGTGTGAGG
ACGCCCTCTGCAGTAACCTCTCTGTGGAGAACGCTGCAGAGATTCTCATCCTGGCTGACCTCCACAGCGC
AGATCAGCTGAAGACGCAGGCAGTTGATTTCATCAACTATCATGCTTCGGATGTCTTGGAGACCTCTGGG
TGGAAGTCAATGGTGGTGTCACATCCCCACTTAGTGGCAGAAGCATACCGTTCTCTGGCTTCAGCACAGT
GCCCTTTCCTGGGGCCCCCACGCAAACGCCTGAAGCAATCCTAGTGGCGGCCGCTCGAGTCTAGAGGGCC
CTTCGAACAAAAACTCATCTCAGAAGAGGATCTGAATATGCATACCGGTCATCATCACCATCACCATTGA
GTTTAAACCCGCTGATCAGCCTCGACTGTGCCTTCTAGTTGCCAGCCATCTGTTGTTTGCCCCTCCCCCG
TGCCTTCCTTGACCCTGGAAGGTGCCACTCCCACTGTCCTTTCCTAATAAAATGAGGAAATTGCATCGCA
TTGTCTGAGTAGGTGTCATTCTATTCTGGGGGGTGGGGTGGGGCAGGACAGCAAGGGGGAGGATTGGGAA
GACAATAGCAGGCATGCTGGGGATGCGGTGGGCTCTATGGCTTCTGAGGCGGAAAGAACCAGCTGGGGCT
CTAGGGGGTATCCCCACGCGCCCTGTAGCGGCGCATTAAGCGCG
